Addgene plasmid #18339: T4 Lysozyme D47A WT*
Depositing lab: Brian Matthews. Depositing organization: University of Oregon.
Backbone
  Vector backbone: pHS1403
  Backbone size w/o insert (bp): 5000
  Vector type: Bacterial Expression
Growth in bacteria
  Bacterial resistance: Ampicillin, 100 μg/mL
  Growth temperature: 37°C
  Growth strain: DH5alpha
  Copy number: High Copy
Gene/Insert
  Gene/Insert name: T4 Lysozyme (alt name: AD47A)
  Species: Bacteriophage T4
  Insert size (bp): 600
  Mutation: D47A WT*
  GenBank ID: NP_049736
  Entrez Gene: e (a.k.a. T4p123)
  Cloning method: Restriction Enzyme; 5′ cloning site BamHI (not destroyed); 3′ cloning site HindIII (not destroyed)
  Sequencing primers: 5′ na; 3′ GGCGTATCACGAGGCCC
Terms and licenses: Academic/Nonprofit Terms; Industry Terms: Not Available to Industry
Depositor comments: The BamHI site is 27 bp from the ATG and the HindIII site is 115 bp from the stop.
How to cite: T4 Lysozyme D47A WT* was a gift from Brian Matthews (Addgene plasmid # 18339 ; http://n2t.net/addgene:18339 ; RRID:Addgene_18339)
