[The description below was written by a language model from this plasmid's Addgene catalogue record.]
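Description:
T4 Lysozyme D47A WT* is a bacterial expression plasmid built on the pHS1403 backbone (about 5 kb without insert). It carries the bacteriophage T4 lysozyme gene (gene e) as an insert of roughly 600 bp. The plasmid is maintained in E. coli at high copy number under ampicillin selection. The record does not name the origin of replication or the promoter that drives expression, and no feature table is available to identify these or any other regulatory elements. No tags or fusion partners are listed.

The insert was placed between BamHI and HindIII sites, both of which remain intact, so the lysozyme cassette can be excised or exchanged. According to the depositor's comments, the BamHI site lies 27 bp from the start codon and the HindIII site 115 bp from the stop codon, so short flanking untranslated stretches accompany the coding region. The encoded protein carries the substitution D47A, replacing aspartate 47 with alanine, in the "WT*" background. In the T4 lysozyme literature, WT* conventionally refers to the cysteine-free pseudo-wild-type protein used as a reference scaffold for point mutants, although the record itself does not define the term.

The record does not state a purpose. A single-residue variant of this kind is typically used to produce recombinant mutant lysozyme in bacteria, so that the effects of the substitution on protein stability, folding and structure can be compared with the parent protein.
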