>Addgene plasmid #18339 | T4 Lysozyme D47A WT* | addgene partial sequence | sequence record 24127 | 3primeUP
TANGAAAAAAGCCCGCTCATTAGGCGGGCTCAGATCTGCTCATGTTTTGACAGCTTATCATCGATAAGCT
TCGGCAATAAATTCTTGATATGTTTTCATATGTTTCCTTTAAATATTTTAATTAGTAATTGTCTATTCAA
GTAATTGTGAATATACTATCACAATTCCAAGAGAAAGTAAACAGCTTTATAGATTTTTATACGCGTCCCA
AGTGCCAGTTCTAAACGTTGTAATGACTCGTTTTGCGCGATTAGGTGTTTGATTATACCATCTACTTTTA
GCTAAGTTAACTGCTGCTTCATCCCAGCGTTTTTGTTGAAGCATACGTAAAGAGTTAGTAAATCCTGCCA
CACCGGTTTCTCCCATTTGGAAAACCATATTAATCAATGCAGCGCGACGAACCGCATCAAGAGAATCATA
AACCGGTTTTAATTTAGCATTTCTCAGAATTCCGCGAACAGCAGCATCAACATCCTGATTAAAGAGTTTT
TCAGCCTCATCTTTTGTAATTACACCATTAGTATTACGCCCAATAGCTTTAGCTAATTCAGATTTAGCAG
CATTAAGTGATGGACTTTTTGTAAGCAAATGACCGATGCCAATAGTGTAATAGCCTTCTGTGTCTTTATA
GATTTTAAGTCTAAGACCTTCATCTATACGTAACATTTCAAATATATTCATAATACCTCCTAAGCATCGA
TGGATCCTGTTTCCTGTGTGAAATTGTTATCCGCTCACAATTCCACACATTATACGAGCCGATGATTAAT
TGTCAACAGGGGGATGGGGAGTAAGCTGATCCTGTTTCCTGTGTGAAATTGTTATCCGCTCACAATTCCA
CACATTATACGAGCCGATGATTAATTGTCAACAGGGGGGATGGGGAGTAAGCTCATCGATGGGATCGATC
CTGNTTTCCNGGNGGGAAAATTGTTATCCGCTCACAATTCCCCACAATTATACCGAGNCCGGAAGCNAAA
AAGTGNAAAAGCCNGGGGGGGCCCTAANGGNGNGGGCCTAAACTTACNTTNAATTGGGGGTGGNGCTCAC
TGGCCCGCTTTCCGGTTCGGGAAAACNGGTCCGGGCCAGGACCCCATCGAAAGGGGGCNAAACCNTTTCN
GGGNAGGGGCATG
